Addgene plasmid #135096: pCZGY2729
Purpose: Site specific insertion using CRISPR/Cas9 editing of C. elegans ChrIV
Depositing lab: Yishi Jin. Depositing organization: University of California, San Diego (UCSD). Publication: Inhibition of Axon Regeneration by Liquid-like TIAR-2 Granules. Andrusiak MG, Sharifnia P, Lyu X, Wang Z, Dickey AM, Wu Z, Chisholm AD, Jin Y. Neuron. 2019 Jul 24. pii: S0896-6273(19)30602-6. doi: 10.1016/j.neuron.2019.07.004. PubMed 31378567.
Backbone
  Vector backbone: pCFJ201
  Backbone size w/o insert (bp): 7654
  Total vector size (bp): 12520
  Modifications to backbone: Replacement of Punc-119 driven unc-119 with hygromycin resistance driven by a ubiquitous promoter.
  Vector type: Worm Expression, CRISPR
  Selectable markers: Hygromycin
Growth in bacteria
  Bacterial resistance: Chloramphenicol and Ampicillin, 25 & 100 μg/mL
  Growth temperature: 37°C
  Growth strain: ccdB Survival
  Copy number: High Copy
Gene/Insert
  Gene/Insert name: Hygromycin resistance
  Promoter: rps-0
  Cloning method: Ligation Independent Cloning
  Sequencing primers: 5′ ggaacaaaggagttcagatcctgtg; 3′ AGCCAGTCTGCAGGTCGACC
Terms and licenses: Academic/Nonprofit Terms; Industry Terms: Not Available to Industry
How to cite: pCZGY2729 was a gift from Yishi Jin (Addgene plasmid # 135096 ; http://n2t.net/addgene:135096 ; RRID:Addgene_135096)
