[The description below was written by a language model from this plasmid's Addgene catalogue record and pLannotate feature annotations shown in this document.]
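Description:
pCZGY2729 is a 12.5 kb C. elegans repair-template/destination vector built on the pCFJ201 backbone and intended for site-specific, CRISPR/Cas9-mediated insertion of transgenes into chromosome IV. In bacteria it replicates from a high-copy ColE1/pUC-type origin, also carries an M13 phage origin, and is selected with ampicillin (β-lactamase) together with chloramphenicol. The chloramphenicol marker lies inside a Gateway destination cassette: attR1 and attR2 sites flank CmR, a ccdA fragment and the toxic ccdB gene. For this reason the empty vector has to be maintained in a ccdB-tolerant strain. An LR recombination reaction would replace the cassette with a gene of interest from an entry clone, with loss of ccdB providing counter-selection.

The defining modification is that the unc-119 rescue marker of the parent vector has been replaced by a hygromycin resistance gene (hph, hygromycin phosphotransferase). It is driven by the ubiquitous rps-0 promoter, so integrants can be selected by drug resistance in worms rather than by rescue of a mutant phenotype. The feature table places hph between two minimal FRT sites in the same orientation, which suggests the marker could be excised by FLP recombinase after integration, although the record does not state this use. A short mEGFP-like fragment is annotated immediately after hph, and its significance is not explained. The unannotated stretches on either side of the FRT/Gateway region, together with fragments matching the worm genes aex-5 and col-34, are probably C. elegans genomic sequence. Some of this presumably serves as homology arms for the chromosome IV target site, but the record does not define the arms or the exact locus. No Cas9 or guide RNA is annotated, so these are presumably supplied separately.
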