Features (pLannotate 1.2.2; 23 found; start..end, strand, type, name):
      4..34      -  promoter       lac promoter: promoter for the E. coli lac operon
     49..70      -  protein_bind   CAP binding site: CAP binding activates transcription in the presence of cAMP. E. coli catabolite activator protein
    131..719     -  rep_origin     ori: high-copy-number ColE1/pMB1/pBR322/pUC origin of replication
    830..1339    +  rep_origin     M13 ori (sequence partly withheld): M13 bacteriophage origin of replication; arrow indicates direction of (+) strand synthesis
   1381..2241    -  CDS            AmpR: β-lactamase; bla; confers resistance to ampicillin, carbenicillin, and related antibiotics
   2242..2346    -  promoter       AmpR promoter: bla
   2430..2583    -  CDS            lacZα (fragment): LacZα fragment of β-galactosidase; lacZ fragment
   4278..4311    +  protein_bind   FRT (minimal): supports FLP-mediated excision but not integration (Turan and Bode, 2011) FLP recombinase from the Saccharomyces cerevisiae 2μ plasmid
   7133..8203    +  CDS            hph: KHYB_ECOLX - Experimental evidence at protein level: Swiss-Prot protein existence level 1. The aminoglycoside phosphotransferases achieve inactivation of their antibiotic substrates by phosphorylation. Only phosphorylates hygromycin and closely related compounds such as demethyl analogs and destomycin. From Escherichia coli.
   8200..8255    +  CDS            mEGFP (fragment): monomeric enhanced GFP, optimized with synthetic introns for expression in C. elegans
   8866..9018    +  CDS            aex-5 (fragment): AEX5_CAEEL - Also known as kpc-3 From Caenorhabditis elegans.
   9116..9149    +  protein_bind   FRT (minimal): supports FLP-mediated excision but not integration (Turan and Bode, 2011) FLP recombinase from the Saccharomyces cerevisiae 2μ plasmid
   9155..9179    +  misc_feature   MCS (fragment): pBluescript multiple cloning site
   9179..9303    +  protein_bind   attR2: mutant version of attR; recombination site for the Gateway® LR reaction LR Clonase™
   9347..9649    -  CDS            ccdB: CCDB_ECOLI - Also known as G, letB, letD. Experimental evidence at protein level: Swiss-Prot protein existence level 1. Toxic component of a type II toxin-antitoxin (TA) system, functioning in plasmid maintainence. Responsible for the post- segregational killing (PSK) of plasmid-free cells, also referred to as a plasmid addiction system. Half-life of over 2 hours. Cell killing by CcdB is accompanied by filamentation, defects in chromosome and plasmid segregation, defects in cell division, formation of anucleate cells, decreased DNA synthesis and plasmid loss. Interferes with the activity of DN
   9654..9812    -  CDS            ccdA (fragment): CCDA_ECO57 - Also known as H, letA. Experimental evidence at protein level: Swiss-Prot protein existence level 1. Antitoxin component of a type II toxin-antitoxin (TA) system which inhibits the post-segregational killing (PSK) of plasmid-free cells, also referred to as a plasmid addiction system. Binds to and blocks the activity of CcdB; will also remove bound CcdB protein from the CcdB-GyrA complex by forming a CcdA-CcdB complex, a process termed rejuvenation. Functions as a transcriptional corepressor for the ccdAB operon, repression also requires CcdB (By similarity). From Escherichia coli
   9991..10650   -  CDS            CmR: chloramphenicol acetyltransferase; cat; confers resistance to chloramphenicol
  10651..10680   -  promoter       cat promoter (fragment): promoter of the E. coli cat gene encoding chloramphenicol acetyltransferase
  10704..10734   -  promoter       lac UV5 promoter: E. coli lac promoter with an "up" mutation
  10759..10883   -  protein_bind   attR1: mutant version of attR; recombination site for the Gateway® LR reaction LR Clonase™
  10885..10917   +  misc_feature   MCS (fragment): pBluescript multiple cloning site
  12047..12214   -  CDS            col-34 (fragment): COL34_CAEEL - Also known as ram-4. Experimental evidence at transcript level: Swiss-Prot protein existence level 2. Nematode cuticles are composed largely of collagen-like proteins. The cuticle functions both as an exoskeleton and as a barrier to protect the worm from its environment. From Caenorhabditis elegans.
  12498..12520   -  protein_bind   lac operator (fragment): The lac repressor binds to the lac operator to inhibit transcription in E. coli. This inhibition can be relieved by adding lactose or isopropyl-β-D-thiogalactopyranoside (IPTG). lac repressor encoded by lacI
>Addgene plasmid #135096 | pCZGY2729 | addgene full sequence | sequence record 272485 | Addgene NGS Result
ACACAACATACGAGCCGGAAGCATAAAGTGTAAAGCCTGGGGTGCCTAATGAGTGAGCTAACTCACATTA
CATGTGAGCAAAAGGCCAGCAAAAGGCCAGGAACCGTAAAAAGGCCGCGTTGCTGGCGTTTTTCCATAGG
CTCCGCCCCCCTGACGAGCATCACAAAAATCGACGCTCAAGTCAGAGGTGGCGAAACCCGACAGGACTAT
AAAGATACCAGGCGTTTCCCCCTGGAAGCTCCCTCGTGCGCTCTCCTGTTCCGACCCTGCCGCTTACCGG
ATACCTGTCCGCCTTTCTCCCTTCGGGAAGCGTGGCGCTTTCTCATAGCTCACGCTGTAGGTATCTCAGT
TCGGTGTAGGTCGTTCGCTCCAAGCTGGGCTGTGTGCACGAACCCCCCGTTCAGCCCGACCGCTGCGCCT
TATCCGGTAACTATCGTCTTGAGTCCAACCCGGTAAGACACGACTTATCGCCACTGGCAGCAGCCACTGG
TAACAGGATTAGCAGAGCGAGGTATGTAGGCGGTGCTACAGAGTTCTTGAAGTGGTGGCCTAACTACGGC
TACACTAGAAGAACAGTATTTGGTATCTGCGCTCTGCTGAAGCCAGTTACCTTCGGAAAAAGAGTTGGTA
GCTCTTGATCCGGCAAACAAACCACCGCTGGTAGCGGTGGTTTTTTTGTTTGCAAGCAGCAGATTACGCG
CAGAAAAAAAGGATCTCAAGAAGATCCTTTGATCTTTTCTACGGGGTCTGACGCTCAGTGGAACGAAAAC
TCACGTTAAGGGATTTTGGTCATGAGATTATCAAAAAGGATCTTCACCTAGATCCTTT
[125 nt withheld, positions 829-953]
C
[137 nt withheld, positions 955-1091]
CCTTTGACGTTGGAGTCCACGTTCTTT
[37 nt withheld, positions 1119-1155]
ACCCTATCTCGGGCTATTCTTTTGATTTATAAGGGATTTTGCCGATTTCGGCCTATTGGTTAAAAAATGA
GCTGATTTAACAAAAATTTAACGCGAATTTTAACAAAAT
[37 nt withheld, positions 1265-1301]
T
[38 nt withheld, positions 1303-1340]
AATCAATCTAAAGTATATATGAGTAAACTTGGTCTGACAGTTACCAATGCTTAATCAGTGAGGCACCTAT
CTCAGCGATCTGTCTATTTCGTTCATCCATAGTTGCCTGACTCCCCGTCGTGTAGATAACTACGATACGG
GAGGGCTTACCATCTGGCCCCAGTGCTGCAATGATACCGCGAGACCCACGCTCACCGGCTCCAGATTTAT
CAGCAATAAACCAGCCAGCCGGAAGGGCCGAGCGCAGAAGTGGTCCTGCAACTTTATCCGCCTCCATCCA
GTCTATTAATTGTTGCCGGGAAGCTAGAGTAAGTAGTTCGCCAGTTAATAGTTTGCGCAACGTTGTTGCC
ATTGCTACAGGCATCGTGGTGTCACGCTCGTCGTTTGGTATGGCTTCATTCAGCTCCGGTTCCCAACGAT
CAAGGCGAGTTACATGATCCCCCATGTTGTGCAAAAAAGCGGTTAGCTCCTTCGGTCCTCCGATCGTTGT
CAGAAGTAAGTTGGCCGCAGTGTTATCACTCATGGTTATGGCAGCACTGCATAATTCTCTTACTGTCATG
CCATCCGTAAGATGCTTTTCTGTGACTGGTGAGTACTCAACCAAGTCATTCTGAGAATAGTGTATGCGGC
GACCGAGTTGCTCTTGCCCGGCGTCAACACGGGATAATACCGCGCCACATAGCAGAACTTTAAAAGTGCT
CATCATTGGGAAACGTTCTTCGGGGCGAAAACTCTCAAGGATCTTACCGCTGTTGAGATCCAGTTCGATG
TAACCCACTCGTGCACCCAACTGATCTTCAGCATCTTTTACTTTCACCAGCGTTTCTGGGTGAGCAAAAA
CAGGAAGGCAAAATGCCGCAAAAAAGGGAATAAGGGCGACACGGAAATGTTGAATACTCATACTCTTCCT
TTTTCAATATTATTGAAGCATTTATCAGGGTTATTGTCTCATGAGCGGATACATATTTGAATGTATTTAG
AAAAATAAACAAATAGGGGTTCCGCGCACATTTCCCCGAAAAGTGCCACCTGACGTAGTTAACAAAAAAA
AGCCCGCCGAAGCGGGCTTTATTACCAAGCGAAGCGCCATTCGCCATTCAGGCTGCGCAACTGTTGGGAA
GGGCGATCGGTGCGGGCCTCTTCGCTATTACGCCAGCTGGCGAAAGGGGGATGTGCTGCAAGGCGATTAA
GTTGGGTAACGCCAGGGTTTTCCCAGTCACGACGTTGTAAAACGACGGCCAGTCCGTAATACGACTCACT
TAAGGCCTTGACTAGAGGGTACCCATAGCCTGCAGGATTCCATATTTGAAGCGGCACAATATGCATCATT
CATACTGTTGATGGATGCCTGTGTGGCGGTCCTCTATTGATTTTTGCTGTTTTTATATAATACTTCTTAA
ATTGTTCAAATGAACTAGCTTTGCTAATGTAAGTAATAAATTATCAATTCATGCTACAACCTTATTATCT
GACTTTTCAGGCAGCCATGTACATTGTGATTGGGACTTTTGGGAATTGATAAATTACTCAATTGAGTTCA
AAAGGTAATTACAACTTTTTCCACATGAAAAGTAATTTTCCGATATTCACAGGTTACATCAAGGGCTACC
CGGTCAACAACAACGAGAAGTTCCTGTACAGATTTGAGTTGGAGCCAAATGCCATAGTCAATGGGCCCCA
AAACTCCAAACACACCAGTCACAAAAGACAATGTTACTCAGTTTAGCCCAATATTTATCTATGTTTTTTG
TTTTGTTTTTTATGCAAATAAAATTTCTGTTACACTATAAATTGTTATAAAATCAGAATCTTACTTCCGA
ATCAGTTTTGGGAACACAAAGATAGAAACGCAAAGAAGATCCAACTATCAACAATGTTTACTAGACCGGG
GCTCGCCATGTTTGGCCCATTAGGTCAGACAAAAATTTCTGATCTTTAAACCTTATTGATTAAAACTAAT
TTTTGCCCGACTTTTTTGACACATGCACTAGACGCTTGTACTCAAAATTTGGAAACCTTGCTCAAATCCA
CTACTCAGATATGACAGTAGCATCGATAATTGAACCATTATCCTGAAATCCCCTTTCCTGTCCCGGTTCA
TTTTCCAATTTTTTCAACGGTGGAAGAAGGGGCAAATTTTATACCAAAACGTCTCCGTTTATGACCCACC
CCCTATGCAAAATAAACGGCTCTGGGAGAAATAGTACAGCAAACGCGGAGCCTGCTTGATTCCTTCTCCG
AGGCGACAAAAAACGCATCATTCGTATTGTAAGATGCATGTGTGGCTGGCCTCTTTTGAATTTTACTGGT
TTTTTATATTTCTACTAATATTTCGAAAAATTTTGTAAGTAAATCATTGATTACGTTTACAAAAATTTAG
AAACATTTCAAAATGATTACTTCTAAATTAATTATATTTACAGGTTAGTTCGAGTTACTTATGACCTTCC
AATCCGCCATATCCGCCAAGGACGCTCCAATTAATTTTTTAGAATTATTTTTTAACACATGTATTATTTT
TTAACAATAAATTATTCATGAAATCATCAAATGTATATGTTCTACTATAATATTTAGGTCAAACTATAGA
AAAGAAATCCTTGTTTTTGGAACAAAGGAGTTCAGATCCTGTGCATTTGATCTTGGATCCACATCTTTGG
TCCATGGGAAAGCTTGGCACTGATCAAGAAGGATTCTTCAAATATCTAAAATTGCCGGCTGCCCGTAGAA
TTCCATCAGTTTTCCAGAGTTTTAGTGAAAATTTGCATCCCGTTAGAAACAATCTACACAACGGTAAAAA
GGACCCATTATTTTTACCGTACCGTTTTCCTTTATGGCCCTCTATGCAAAAAATTATAGCGTGGAGGGGC
AGTACAGAATAATAAAGTGTGAGAAAAAAAACTGCTCTGCGAGAAATAGTACAGCAAACGCGGAGCAGAA
GTTCCTATTCTCTAGAAAGTATAGGAACTTCGGGTGAAAGGAACGACACTATGTACATCAACCAGAAATT
ACAAGATATTGGAGAAATATATTCAAATAAATAATAAATACATCATTGTTACAATGGAGGGCGTTTTGTT
GCCATATCAACCATTTCGTTATGTTGTCGAATTGGTTGTGAATCCCGTGGCTGAAAAAATTCTTAAGGTT
ATTAAAACATTTATCATCGCATAATACCTTTGGCTGAATATCAGAAATTCCGTTTCGACTATGTTTTGGA
GGACTCGTACCAACGGGGACAGTTTTGATGGACATCAATGTTTTACTGAGTTCCAAAAGATTTTGAGAAA
GTACTGCGCATAGCTCACTAGATTTCGCATTTCGAACATCCTCGGCATATATTTCTGAAAAATGATTTTG
GAATTCAAAGAATTTGTAACATTATATTGGCTAAAAGATTTGAAGGTTGATAATATCCATTACCTAATGC
CTTAGAAACTTGACAACACATCATATCCTGTTCATTCAGTCGAGTCTGGAGAGTTGAAACCTGCTCTTCC
ATCATTTGTACTTCATTTGCCCAGTTATCTTTCTTTTGGGGAGTCCTCAATGGTTCTCTTAGCGGCTCAT
TTGATCTCCGTGGTGAAGATGGACCCGAAACGGTGTTCGAACGATCACGAATTGTGTTCTTCACTTTTTG
AAATACTGGAGCAAGCGCGAGAATGGTTGAGGGTGACTCTGCGCCATCATTCTTTGAATTAACTGCTGCT
GGAGGTCTTTGAGGACGTTGAGTTCTGTTTGGATGACTGCTTCCAGCAACCGTGATATGTGAAAAGTTGT
TTGATTTTATCATTGGTTTTGCATTTTTCTGAAAAAAATATTATTTTTTATGACTATGTTTCATTTAATA
TACTTTAGGATTCCTATAGTGTCTGGCTAATTTCACGAATGAGTCGATATCTGCTATCGGAGGATATCTC
ATGAGATATTGAAGACATCCACCGTAGTCTGATGACAATACTGTAAAGAAGCTTTGTCTTCAAATTTTTT
ATCGATTTAACAACTTACAAAGATGTCTGATCTGAACTAACAACGAAACAAACATGCATTTGGCTAATGG
GGCAATTGGCCGATCAATCAGAAGTACATCCCATAGAAAAAGCAAATCGTGTAGAGGAAGTTCTCGGCCA
AATAATAAGCGAAGCCAACGACTGTAAATATTTTAATTAAATATTTTCAAAAATAAAATAACTCACATTC
CATAAAGTTGTGGTGGTATATCAAGAGTACTAAGATGTTTGGCAAGGGTGGGATCGATTTCGTGTAGAAG
ATTTCCAATATCAATTAGATCTTCCATCAAACGAGATGCAGGAGCGGAATCTTGCACCCTCATGTACGGT
TCCTTTGGAATTGGACGCTTTGGACTCTCAGTGACTGTTGGTTCTTCATACCATCTTGATACTTCTAACA
TCACCGAACAAAACAGATTACTAAAAATATATTATCAATAATGATTGAAATTTATTCACTCACTAGCTAT
CCTGTTCGAGGTATTCTTTACAAAATAAGCAATTCAAAATATCTTCTTCTTCCACCGTTAGCATTTTCAA
CTCATCATTCTCTTTTGCATGTTGAAATGCTTCATTGTCCGAATATATCACGAAAATTAGCGGTGCCAGA
ATTTCGTGCATTCCTTGACGATAATTTACAAAAGGATGCTCCTTTGCATAAACCAAAAGAATATCTGACA
TCATTTGCCGAATACTTGTGTTTTGAAAGAACTCAATTTCCGGAAAAGTTCGTGAAACATCTTTGCCGAT
AATGTCACGAAGATCATTGTCCTCGAAAAATGTATTCCATGGATTTTGCTCAATAGAGGCAAGTGGATTG
TTGAATTCAGGATCTTGAGAAAACTTTGTATCGTGTGGGTCAATTAAATGATTTTCCTTGTGAGCTCGGT
AAAGATTCCGACTACGTGATAAGCTTATTTCCCAATCACTTGTTTCATACGGCAAACATCGAAGAACAAG
CTGTAATCAATTGACTTTTGAAGACTAATTTAGAAATGCCGAAACTAATACCCTCCAAACAGCTGATCTA
CATGAAGATGAACGCAAGGAGCCTGATGCAGCGACTCTTGCTAGGAGATCATCAGAAAGCTTATATTTGA
TTAGTGACGTCGCATCAAAGCTGAACACATAAATTCTTTAATATTTTATATCCCCATATTATGCACCTGA
GAGGAATGAAGAAATTTGCTGATACTCCCGGTGAATTCATGTCTTGATGGTTGTGCGCATTGTGGTAATA
TCTGAAAAATTTCGAAGTCAGTTTTCTGATAAGGCAACAACTAATAAATTGAGAATCAATTTACCCTTAA
GGAACGATGTTCGCTTCTGAATTTATTAATAAATTTTTCCGTAATTCAATTCAAAATTGTCATATTTAAG
AAAAAAACATCAAAAATGACAAATTCAATATTTTAATTAATTTTTGCTTTCGTCGTAAATCTACACACGC
GTCTCTTCCGTGCGAGAGTCCAAGCCAGCAGCCAAATTCGTTGACTGAGTATTCAACGTTTATACGTTGT
CGGCAACGAGAAATAGGAAAATGCATCGGGAAATGTTCTTTTTTCGATTTTTTCCAAGGTTTTGACAAAT
TTTACCACGAATTTTGCTATGTTTTCAATTAAAAAATATGTTATTCAACTGTTTCTATGAGGAAAATAAG
GCTTTGCATGTAATTTTCTTATTCAGCATAATTTTTAATTAATTTGAATTTTCTGTCCTAACGTTTATTT
TGTTTTCTTGGTTATGACTGATCTGAAATTAATTTTTGAATTTTAAGGTAATATGAAAAAACCCGAGTTG
ACCGCCACATCCGTAGAGAAGTTCCTCATCGAGAAGTTCGACTCCGTCTCCGACCTCATGCAACTCTCCG
AGGGAGAGGAGTCCCGTGCCTTCTCCTTCGACGTCGGAGGACGTGGATACGTCCTCCGTGTCAACTCCTG
CGCCGACGGATTCTACAAGGTAAGTTTAAACATATATATACTAACTAACCCTGATTATTTAAATTTTCAG
GACCGTTACGTCTACCGTCACTTCGCCTCCGCCGCCCTCCCAATCCCAGAGGTCCTCGACATCGGAGAGT
TCTCCGAGTCCCTCACCTACTGCATCTCCCGTCGTGCCCAAGGAGTCACCCTCCAAGACCTCCCAGAGAC
CGAGCTCCCAGCCGTCCTCCAACCAGTCGCCGAGGCCATGGACGCCATCGCCGCCGCCGACCTCTCCCAA
ACCTCCGGATTCGGACCATTCGGACCACAAGGAATCGGACAATACACCACCTGGCGTGACTTCATCTGCG
CCATCGCCGACCCACACGTCTACCACTGGCAAACCGTCATGGACGACACCGTCTCCGCCTCCGTCGCCCA
AGCCCTCGACGAGCTCATGCTCTGGGCCGAGGACTGCCCAGAGGTCCGTCACCTCGTCCACGCCGACTTC
GGATCCAACAACGTCCTCACCGACAACGGACGTATCACCGCCGTCATCGACTGGTCCGAGGCCATGTTCG
GAGACTCCCAATACGAGGTCGCCAACATCTTCTTCTGGCGTCCATGGCTCGCCTGCATGGAGCAACAAAC
CCGTTACTTCGAGCGTCGTCACCCAGAGCTCGCCGGATCCCCACGTCTCCGTGCCTACATGCTCCGTATC
GGACTCGACCAACTCTACCAATCCCTCGTCGACGGAAACTTCGACGACGCCGCCTGGGCCCAAGGACGTT
GCGACGCCATCGTCCGTTCCGGAGCCGGAACCGTCGGACGTACCCAAATCGCCCGTCGTTCCGCCGCCGT
CTGGACCGACGGATGCGTCGAGGTCCTCGCCGACTCCGGAAACCGTCGTCCATCCACCCGTCCACGTGCC
AAGGTAAGTTTAAACAGTTCGGTACTAACTAACCATACATATTTAAATTTTCAGGAGTAAAATTCCAACT
GAGCGCCGGTCGCTACCATTACCAACTTGTCTGGTGTCAAAAATAATAGGGGCCGCTGTCATCAGAGTAA
GTTTAAACTGAGTTCTACTAACTAACGAGTAATATTTAAATTTTCAGCATCTCGCGCCCGTGCCTCTGAC
TTCTAAGTCCAATTACTCTTCAACATCCCTACATGCTCTTTCTCCCTGTGCTCCCACCCCCTATTTTTGT
TATTATCAAAAAACTTCTCTTAATTTCTTTGTTTTTTAGCTTCTTTTAAGTCACCTCTAACAATGAAATT
GTGTAGATTCAAAAATAGAATTAATTCGTAATAAAAAGTCGAAAAAAATTGTGCTCCCTCCCCCCATTAA
TAATAATTCTATCCCAAAATCTACACAATGTTCTGTGTACACTTCTTATGTTTTTTACTTCTGATAAATT
TTTTTGAAACATCATAGAAAAAACCGCACACAAAATACCTTATCATATGTTACGTTTCAGTTTATGACCG
CAATTTTTATTTCTTCGCACGTCTGGGCCTCTCATGACGTCAAATCATGCTCATCGTGAAAAAGTTTTGG
AGTATTTTTGGAATTTTTCAATCAAGTGAAAGTTTATGAAATTAATTTTCCTGCTTTTGCTTTTTGGGGT
TTCCCCTATTGTTTGTCAAGATTTCGAGGACGGCGTTTTTCTTGCTAAAATCACAAGTATTGATGAGCAC
GATGCAAGAAAGATCGGAAGAAGGTTTGGGTTTGAGGCTCAGTGGAAGGTGAGTAGAAGTTGATAATTTG
AAAGTGGAGTAGTGTCTATGGGGTTTTTGCCTTAAATGACAGAATACATTCCCAATATACCAAACATAAC
TGTTTGAAGTTCCTATTCTCTAGAAAGTATAGGAACTTCGCATGCCGGGCTGCAGGAATTCGATATCAAC
CACTTTGTACAAGAAAGCTGAACGAGAAACGTAAAATGATATAAATATCAATATATTAAATTAGATTTTG
CATAAAAAACAGACTACATAATACTGTAAAACACAACATATCCAGTCACTATGGTCGACCTGCAGACTGG
CTGTGTATAAGGGAGCCTGACATTTATATTCCCCAGAACATCAGGTTAATGGCGTTTTTGATGTCATTTT
CGCGGTGGCTGAGATCAGCCACTTCTTCCCCGATAACGGAGACCGGCACACTGGCCATATCGGTGGTCAT
CATGCGCCAGCTTTCATCCCCGATATGCACCACCGGGTAAAGTTCACGGGAGACTTTATCTGACAGCAGA
CGTGCACTGGCCAGGGGGATCACCATCCGTCGCCCGGGCGTGTCAATAATATCACTCTGTACATCCACAA
ACAGACGATAACGGCTCTCTCTTTTATAGGTGTAAACCTTAAACTGCATTTCACCAGCCCCTGTTCTCGT
CAGCAAAAGAGCCGTTCATTTCAATAAACCGGGCGACCTCAGCCATCCCTTCCTGATTTTCCGCTTTCCA
GCGTTCGGCACGCAGACGACGGGCTTCATTCTGCATGGTTGTGCTTACCAGACCGGAGATATTGACATCA
TATATGCCTTGAGCAACTGATAGCTGTCGCTGTCAACTGTCACTGTAATACGCTGCTTCATAGCATACCT
CTTTTTGACATACTTCGGGTATACATATCAGTATATATTCTTATACCGCAAAAATCAGCGCGCAAATACG
CATACTGTTATCTGGCTTTTAGTAAGCCGGATCCAGATCTTTACGCCCCGCCCTGCCACTCATCGCAGTA
CTGTTGTAATTCATTAAGCATTCTGCCGACATGGAAGCCATCACAAACGGCATGATGAACCTGAATCGCC
AGCGGCATCAGCACCTTGTCGCCTTGCGTATAATATTTGCCCATGGTGAAAACGGGGGCGAAGAAGTTGT
CCATATTGGCCACGTTTAAATCAAAACTGGTGAAACTCACCCAGGGATTGGCTGAGACGAAAAACATATT
CTCAATAAACCCTTTAGGGAAATAGGCCAGGTTTTCACCGTAACACGCCACATCTTGCGAATATATGTGT
AGAAACTGCCGGAAATCGTCGTGGTATTCACTCCAGAGCGATGAAAACGTTTCAGTTTGCTCATGGAAAA
CGGTGTAACAAGGGTGAACACTATCCCATATCACCAGCTCACCGTCTTTCATTGCCATACGGAATTCCGG
ATGAGCATTCATCAGGCGGGCAAGAATGTGAATAAAGGCCGGATAAAACTTGTGCTTATTTTTCTTTACG
GTCTTTAAAAAGGCCGTAATATCCAGCTGAACGGTCTGGTTATAGGTACATTGAGCAACTGACTGAAATG
CCTCAAAATGTTCTTTACGATGCCATTGGGATATATCAACGGTGGTATATCCAGTGATTTTTTTCTCCAT
TTTAGCTTCCTTAGCTCCTGAAAATCTCGACGGATCCTAACTCAAAATCCACACATTATACGAGCCGGAA
GCATAAAGTGTAAAGCCTGGGGTGCCTAATGCGGCCGCCATAGTGACTGGATATGTTGTGTTTTACAGTA
TTATGTAGTCTGTTTTTTATGCAAAATCTAATTTAATATATTGATATTTATATCATTTTACGTTTCTCGT
TCAGCTTTTTTGTACAAACTTGTTGATATCAAGCTTATCGATACCGTCGACCTCGAGACGTACGGTGCGC
GCGATGCATTCGAAGATCTGCCCACTAGTGTGTAGCGGTCCTCTATTGATTTTTGCTATTTTTTGATAAT
TTTACTGTAAATTATGAGTTATTCCAATTAACATTCCTAGCTAAATGTAAGTTAGCGACCAATTTTTTAG
CAACCCCATTTTATGACTTTTCAGAATATCGCCTACTGGGTCAACGACACTTGTTTGGAACTAAGGGTCT
TCCCAATTTTTTTTAAATCTTCATAGGCTTGACAGAATCAGGGTTCTTCAAGCAGCTTTGAGAGGGAATC
AATTGCAACATTTGATGTTAAATTTATATTTTTTATAGTTCTCTGGTGAAATGGGGACCACCGCAAAGCC
CCTTTTATGTTTTTAACTTGAATAAAATCTTGTATTAAATTGTGATTTATAGATCTGTATGGGTAATTTG
AAGGAAAAGAAAGGGAGCTCCCAAAAGTGCCTTACAGATCCAGGCCCAATAAATGTAAACTATTGGGCAG
TAGTATGGCAAAAATCGTGCGGAATTTGAAAAACCTAGAATTAAAATAAATATTCAACACAAATGTTCGA
GATATTTTAAGTTCGGAGTGTATATCTAGAACATATTGTACAAGTAGGTCTACGGGATCGTCTACGGGAA
AATTTGATTTCCTCGAAGATGTATTTAATGAATTCTCTAATGTTGCAGGTCTTTGTATTTGACAGAATGT
TGGTTTTTGAAACTTATTCGCCATAATTGCTTGGCTACTACATGTCTCATGCCATTGACACTATCCTGTA
CTCGAAATTTGTTAAGTAACTACCCACCGTCCACTTATGACGAGAGGGTCAATTAAGGTCACTCCACAAA
AGTAAATTTGAAAACACATGAGAAAAAGTGATCTGAATTCCCTTGAAGTGGCTAAAACAAAGCAGATGAG
GGATACGACGTATGCGACTACTGAGAGATAAGGTCGAAACTTGATAAGGATGCTGCTTACCTGCTTAGCA
AGTTTCTTCGCACAGGAGAAAGTGACAAGCTAAACTATCAAATTCATCTAAAACCTCAAAAAATTATTTT
GGATGAAATAATGTTTTATTTTGAGCAACGCATAAGGCAAAGAATAAATTAAAGGCGATCCGCTTAGCGG
CGAGTTCCGTCCTCGAAGAAGATTCCTCCATCGATGGCGCAGTACTTTGGACAGATTCCACGCTCTCCTG
GGGTTCCTGGTGGTCCGACTGGTCCTGGCTGTCCTGGGTTTCCGTCGGCTCCTGGCTTGCCGTCTGGTCC
TGGTGGTCCCTTTGGTCCAGGTTGTCCTGAAAGATGTGGTGATTAGATATGGATTGAAAAACTATGAAAT
GATTACCTGGGGTTCCGTCGTTTCCTGGTTGTCCGGATGGTCCTGGTGGTCCGACTGGTCCTGGCTCTCC
GGTGGATCCTGGCTCTCCCTTTTGGACTGGCTCGCAGACAGCTGGAAGTCCCTCGTCTCCTGGTGCTCCT
GGTGCTCCTGGCTTTCCTGGTGCTCCGTTTGGTCCCTTTGGTCCTTGCTCTCCTGCGTAGCTTGGCGTAA
TCATGGTCATAGCTGTTTCCTGTGTGAAATTGTTATCCGCTCACAATTCC
